>Addgene plasmid #250586 | pEM110 | addgene full sequence | sequence record 498569 | Addgene NGS Result
TTGAGATCCTTTTTTTCTGCGCGTAATCTGCTGCTTGCAAACAAAAAAACCACCGCTACCAGCGGTGGTT
TGTTTGCCGGATCAAGAGCTACCAACTCTTTTTCCGAAGGTAACTGGCTTCAGCAGAGCGCAGATACCAA
ATACTGTCCTTCTAGTGTAGCCGTAGTTAGGCCACCACTTCAAGAACTCTGTAGCACCGCCTACATACCT
CGCTCTGCTAATCCTGTTACCAGTGGCTGCTGCCAGTGGCGATAAGTCGTGTCTTACCGGGTTGGACTCA
AGACGATAGTTACCGGATAAGGCGCAGCGGTCGGGCTGAACGGGGGGTTCGTGCACACAGCCCAGCTTGG
AGCGAACGACCTACACCGAACTGAGATACCTACAGCGTGAGCTATGAGAAAGCGCCACGCTTCCCGAAGG
GAGAAAGGCGGACAGGTATCCGGTAAGCGGCAGGGTCGGAACAGGAGAGCGCACGAGGGAGCTTCCAGGG
GGAAACGCCTGGTATCTTTATAGTCCTGTCGGGCTTCGCCACCTCTGACTTGAGCGTCGACTTTTGTGAT
GCTCGTCAGGGGGGCGGAGCCTATGGAAAAACGCCAGCAACGCGGCCTTTTTACGGTTCCTGGCCTTTTG
CTGGCCTTTTGCTCACATGTTCTTTCCTGCGTTATCCCCTGATTCTGTGGATAACCGTATTACCGCCTTT
GAGTGAGCTGATACCGCTCGCCGCAGCCGAACGACCGAGCGCAGCGAGTCAGTGAGCGAGGAAGCGGAAG
AGCGCCTGATGCGGTATTTTCTCCTTACGCATCTGTGCGGTATTTCACACCGCATATGGTGCACTCTCAG
TACAATCTGCTCTGACGCCGCATAGTTAAGCCAGTATACACTCCGCTATCGCTACGTGACTGGGTCATGG
CTGCGCCCCGACACCCGCCAACACCCGCTGACGCGCCCTGACGGGCTTGTCTGCTCCCGGCATCCGCTTA
CAGACAAGCTGTGACCGTCTCCGGGAGCTGCATGTGTCAGAGGTTTTCACCGTCATCACCGAAACGCGCG
AGGCAGGGTGCCTTGATGTGGGCGCCGGCGGTCGAGTGGCGACGGCGCGGCTTGTCCGCGCCCTGGTAGA
TTGCCTGGCCGTAGGCCAGCCATTTTTGAGCGGCCAGCGGCCGCGATAGGCCGACGCGAAGCGGCGGGGC
GTAGGGAGCGCAGCGACCGAAGGGTAGGCGCTTTTTGCAGCTCTTCGGCTGTGCGCTGGCCAGACAGTTA
TGCACAGGCCAGGCGGGTTTTAAGAGTTTTAATAAGTTTTAAAGAGTTTTAGGCGGAAAAATCGCCTTTT
TTCTCTTTTATATCAGTCACTTACATGTGTGACCGGTTCCCAATGTACGGCTTTGGGTTCCCAATGTACG
GGTTCCGGTTCCCAATGTACGGCTTTGGGTTCCCAATGTACGTGCTATCCACAGGAAAGAGACCTTTTCG
ACCTTTTTCCCCTGCTAGGGCAATTTGCCCTAGCATCTGCTCCGTACATTAGGAACCGGCGGATGCTTCG
CCCTCGATCAGGTTGCGGTAGCGCATGACTAGGATCGGGCCAGCCTGCCCCGCCTCCTCCTTCAAATCGT
ACTCCGGCAGGTCATTTGACCCGATCAGCTTGCGCACGGTGAAACAGAACTTCTTGAACTCTCCGGCGCT
GCCACTGCGTTCGTAGATCGTCTTGAACAACCATCTGGCTTCTGCCTTGCCTGCGGCGCGGCGTGCCAGG
CGGTAGAGAAAACGGCCGATGCCGGGATCGATCAAAAAGTAATCGGGGTGAACCGTCAGCACGTCCGGGT
TCTTGCCTTCTGTGATCTCGCGGTACATCCAATCAGCTAGCTCGATCTCGATGTACTCCGGCCGCCCGGT
TTCGCTCTTTACGATCTTGTAGCGGCTAATCAAGGCTTCACCCTCGGATACCGTCACCAGGCGGCCGTTC
TTGGCCTTCTTCGTACGCTGCATGGCAACGTGCGTGGTGTTTAACCGAATGCAGGTTTCTACCAGGTCGT
CTTTCTGCTTTCCGCCATCGGCTCGCCGGCAGAACTTGAGTACGTCCGCAACGTGTGGACGGAACACGCG
GCCGGGCTTGTCTCCCTTCCCTTCCCGGTATCGGTTCATGGATTCGGTTAGATGGGAAACCGCCATCAGT
ACCAGGTCGTAATCCCACACACTGGCCATGCCGGCCGGCCCTGCGGAAACCTCTACGTGCCCGTCTGGAA
GCTCGTAGCGGATCACCTCGCCAGCTCGTCGGTCACGCTTCGACAGACGGAAAACGGCCACGTCCATGAT
GCTGCGACTATCGCGGGTGCCCACGTCATAGAGCATCGGAACGAAAAAATCTGGTTGCTCGTCGCCCTTG
GGCGGCTTCCTAATCGACGGCGCACCGGCTGCCGGCGGTTGCCGGGATTCTTTGCGGATTCGATCAGCGG
CCGCTTGCCACGATTCACCGGGGCGTGCTTCTGCCTCGATGCGTTGCCGCTGGGCGGCCTGCGCGGCCTT
CAACTTCTCCACCAGGTCATCACCCAGCGCCGCGCCGGTTTGTACCGGGCCGGATGGTTTGCGACCGCTC
ACGCCGATTCCTCGGGCTTGGGGGTTCCAGTGCCATTGCAGGGCCGGCAGGCAACCCAGCCGCTTACGCC
TGGCCAACCGCCCGTTCCTCCACACATGGGGCATTCCACGGCGTCGGTGCCTGGTTGTTCTTGATTTTCC
ATGCCGCCTCCTTTAGCCGCTAAAATTCATCTACTCATTTATTCATTTGCTCATTTACTCTGGTAGCTGC
GCGATGTATTCAGATAGCAGCTCGGTAATGGTCTTGCCTTGGCGTACCGCGTACATCTTCAGCTTGGTGT
GATCCTCCGCCGGCAACTGAAAGTTGACCCGCTTCACGGCTGGCGTGTCTGCCAGGCTGGCCAACGTTGC
AGCCTTGCTGCTGCGTGCGCTCGGACGGCCGGCACTTAGCGTGTTTGTGCTTTTGCTCATTTTCTCTTTA
CCTCATTAACTCAAATGAGTTTTGATTTAATTTCAGCGGCCAGCGCCTGGACCTCGCGGGCAGCGTCGCC
CTCGGGTTCTGATTCAAGAACGGTTGTGCCGGCGGCGGCAGTGCCTGGGTAGCTCACGCGCTGCGTGATA
CGGGACTCAAGAATGGGCAGCTCGTACCCGGCCAGCGCCTCGGCAACCTCACCGCCGATGCGCGTGCCTT
TGATCGCCCGCGACACGACAAAGGCCGCTTGTAGCCTTCCATCCGTGACCTCAATGCGCTGCTTAACCAG
CTCCACCAGGTCGGCGGTGGCCCATATGTCGTAAGGGCTTGGCTGCACCGGAATCAGCACGAAGTCGGCT
GCCTTGATCGCGGACACAGCCAAGTCCGCCGCCTGGGGCGCTCCGTCGATCACTACGAAGTCGCGCCGGC
CGATGGCCTTCACGTCGCGGTCAATCGTCGGGCGGTCGATGCCGACAACGGTTAGCGGTTGATCTTCCCG
CACGGCCGCCCAATCGCGGGCACTGCCCTGGGGATCGGAATCGACTAACAGAACATCGGCCCCGGCGAGT
TGCAGGGCGCGGGCTAGATGGGTTGCGATGGTCGTCTTGCCTGACCCGCCTTTCTGGTTAAGTACAGCGA
TAACCTTCATGCGTTCCCCTTGCGTATTTGTTTATTTACTCATCGCATCATATACGCAGCGACCGCATGA
CGCAAGCTGTTTTACTCAAATACACATCACCTTTTTAGACGGCGGCGCTCGGTTTCTTCAGCGGCCAAGC
TGGCCGGCCAGGCCGCCAGCTTGGCATCAGACAAACCGGCCAGGATTTCATGCAGCCGCACGGTTGAGAC
GTGCGCGGGCGGCTCGAACACGTACCCGGCCGCGATCATCTCCGCCTCGATCTCTTCGGTAATGAAAAAC
GGTTCGTCCTGGCCGTCCTGGTGCGGTTTCATGCTTGTTCCTCTTGGCGTTCATTCTCGGCGGCCGCCAG
GGCGTCGGCCTCGGTCAATGCGTCCTCACGGAAGGCACCGCGCCGCCTGGCCTCGGTGGGCGTCACTTCC
TCGCTGCGCTCAAGTGCGCGGTACAGGGTCGAGCGATGCACGCCAAGCAGTGCAGCCGCCTCTTTCACGG
TGCGGCCTTCCTGGTCGATCAGCTCGCGGGCGTGCGCGATCTGTGCCGGGGTGAGGGTAGGGCGGGGGCC
AAACTTCACGCCTCGGGCCTTGGCGGCCTCGCGCCCGCTCCGGGTGCGGTCGATGATTAGGGAACGCTCG
AACTCGGCAATGCCGGCGAACACGGTCAACACCATGCGGCCGGCCGGCGTGGTGGTGTCGGCCCACGGCT
CTGCCAGGCTACGCAGGCCCGCGCCGGCCTCCTGGATGCGCTCGGCAATGTCCAGTAGGTCGCGGGTGCT
GCGGGCCAGGCGGTCTAGCCTGGTCACTGTCACAACGTCGCCAGGGCGTAGGTGGTCAAGCATCCTGGCC
AGCTCCGGGCGGTCGCGCCTGGTGCCGGTGATCTTCTCGGAAAACAGCTTGGTGCAGCCGGCCGCGTGCA
GTTCGGCCCGTTGGTTGGTCAAGTCCTGGTCGTCGGTGCTGACGCGGGCATAGCCCAGCAGGCCAGCGGC
GGCGCTCTTGTTCATGGCGTAATGTCTCCGGTTCTAGTCGCAAGTATTCTACTTTATGCGACTAAAACAC
GCGACAAGAAAACGCCAGGAAAAGGGCAGGGCGGCAGCCTGTCGCGTAACTTAGGACTTGTGCGACATGT
CGTTTTCAGAAGACGGCTGCACTGAACGTCAGAAGCCGACTGCACTATAGCAGCGGAGGGGTTGGATCAA
AGTACTTTGATCCCGAGGGGAACCCTGTGGTTGGCATGCACATACAAATGGACGAACGGATAAACCTTTT
CACGCCCTTTTAAATATCCGATTATTCTAATAAACGCTCTTTTCTCTTAGGTTTACCCGCCAATATATCC
TGTCAAACACTGATAGTTTAAACTGAAGGCGGGAAACGACAATCTGATCCAAGCTCAAGCTGCTCTAGCA
CCCAGTCACGACGTTGTAAAACGACGGCCAGTGCCAGATCTTTACTCTCAAGATAAGCGTAAACAGCATC
TTGTCTTAGATGCCTCCTCCCATCATTTGCAACGACCTCTGACACCCCGCACACACTTGAGCACGCATAT
ATTACGATAAACCATGTATGTGATATAAAGTATCAACTCAAAGCCTCTACAGTGGGACTACTTATCGTCA
TCGTCTTTGTAATCCTTGTACAGCTCGTCCATGCCATGTGTAATCCCGGCGGCGGTCACGAACTCCAGCA
GGACCATGTGATCGCGCTTCTCGTTGGGGTCTTTGCTCAGCTTGGACTGATGGCTCAGGTAGTGGTTGTC
GGGCAGCAGCACGGGGCCGTCGCCGATGGGGGTGTTCTGCTGGTAGTGGTCGGCGAGCTGCACGCTGCCG
TCCTCAACGTTGTGGCGGATCTTGAAGTTAGCCTTGATGCAGTTCTTCTGCTTGTCGGCCGTGATATAGA
CGTAGTGGCTGTTGAAGTTGTACTCCAGCTTGTGCCCCAGGATGTTGCCGTCCTCCTTGAAGTCGATGCC
CTTCAGCTCGATGCGGTTCACCAGGGTGTCGCCCTCGAACTTCACCTCGGCGCGGGTCTTGTAGGTACCG
TCGTCCTTGAAAGAGATGGTGCGCTCCTGGACGTAGCCTTCGGGCATGGCGGACTTGAAGAAGTCGTGCT
GCTTCATGTGGTCGGGGTAGCGGCTGAAGCAGGCCACGCCGTAGCCGAAGGTGGTCACGAGGGTGGGCCA
GGGCACGGGCAGCTTGCCGGTGGTGCAGATGAACTTCAGGGTCAGCTTGCCGTTGGTGGCATCGCCCTCG
CCCTCGCCGCGGACGCTGAACTTGTGGCCGTTTACGTCGCCGTCCAGCTCGACCAGGATGGGCACCACCC
CGGTGAACAGCTCCTCGCCCTTGCTCACCATGGATCCGGAGGAGGATTCCCCATGTTTGAGCACCCGAAC
CCATTCCCTGTAATTAAACTGTCCGTTTGCGCCAACGGGGGCCCCTTTAAACATGATATCCACCTCCTCA
TCCGTAAAGCGATCCCCCATAGTCGTCATATAATCCCTCAACACCTCCGCATTAATGACACCCGACTTGT
TATCATCAAAACACTCAAACGCGGCTAGTATCTCATGTTCAGGATCCGTACCGCTCATTTTCTCGCCCAT
GAGGGTTAAAAACATTGTAAAGTTGATGGAACCGGGTGCTTCAGAGATCATATCGTCAATGGATGATTCA
GTCGGTTGTTGGCCTAGAGAAGCCAACATGTCTTTTAAATCCTCTTTATCAATAAACCCATCTGAATCAT
GGTCAATCATTGAAAACGCTTCCTTGAATTCTGCAATCTGTTTTTGGTCAAACATGGCAAAGACGTTTGA
GTTTTGGCGGACGGCGCGCTTCTTTTTCTTTTGGGCTCTTGCAGACATTCTAGATGCTGTGTAAGGTGTG
CGTGAGAGAGAGGGTCGTGAGTGAGTCTTGAAGAGAAACGTCAAAGCTTGAAGCGTAGCAGAATACGGAA
AACGACTTGGGGGAATGGCGAGGAGCGTCGCCCCTAGGTTTTATGCTCCAAGCGGAGACGATGAGGCCGA
TATTACAGTGGCTTAGTAGCGTGTACAATATTTCCATAAAAGGCTACATGGTGAGTTTTTCACGTGACCG
TAATTAGTCCCAATTAGGCTTTATTGTATATTGCTACTAAGCATCGTTAAATGACCTGCTCGAAGCTTCG
TCTATAAAAGGCGGGCGTGTGTGCGCTTCCCCCGCTACGTCTTTTTCACAAACACTTTGCGACTTGACCA
AGACCTTTCACCCGCACCACTCTCATCCATCACACACACAAGTCGACATGGGAAGCGGAGCTACTAACTT
CAGCCTGCTGAAGCAGGCTGGAGACGTGGAGGAGAACCCTGGACCTGGAAGCGGAGAGGGCAGAGGAAGT
CTGCTAACATGCGGTGACGTCGAGGAGAATCCTGGACCTACCGAGCTCGGATCTACCATGGGTAAAAAGC
CTGAACTCACCGCGACGTCTGTCGAGAAGTTTCTGATCGAAAAGTTCGACAGCGTCTCCGACCTGATGCA
GCTCTCGGAGGGCGAAGAATCTCGTGCTTTCAGCTTCGATGTAGGAGGGCGTGGATATGTCCTGCGGGTA
AATAGCTGCGCCGATGGTTTCTACAAAGATCGTTATGTTTATCGGCACTTTGCATCGGCCGCGCTCCCGA
TTCCGGAAGTGCTTGACATTGGGGAATTCAGCGAGAGCCTGACCTATTGCATCTCCCGCCGTGCACAGGG
TGTCACGTTGCAAGACCTGCCTGAAACCGAACTGCCCGCTGTTCTGCAGCCGGTCGCGGAGGCCATGGAT
GCGATCGCTGCGGCCGATCTTAGCCAGACGAGCGGGTTCGGCCCATTCGGACCGCAAGGAATCGGTCAAT
ACACTACATGGCGTGATTTCATATGCGCGATTGCTGATCCCCATGTGTATCACTGGCAAACTGTGATGGA
CGACACCGTCAGTGCGTCCGTCGCGCAGGCTCTCGATGAGCTGATGCTTTGGGCCGAGGACTGCCCCGAA
GTCCGGCACCTCGTGCACGCGGATTTCGGCTCCAACAATGTCCTGACGGACAATGGCCGCATAACAGCGG
TCATTGACTGGAGCGAGGCGATGTTCGGGGATTCCCAATACGAGGTCGCCAACATCTTCTTCTGGAGGCC
GTGGTTGGCTTGTATGGAGCAGCAGACGCGCTACTTCGAGCGGAGGCATCCGGAGCTTGCAGGATCGCCG
CGGCTCCGGGCGTATATGCTCCGCATTGGTCTTGACCAACTCTATCAGAGCTTGGTTGACGGCAATTTCG
ATGATGCAGCTTGGGCGCAGGGTCGATGCGACGCAATCGTCCGATCCGGAGCCGGGACTGTCGGGCGTAC
ACAAATCGCCCGCAGAAGCGCGGCCGTCTGGACCGATGGCTGTGTAGAAGTACTCGCCGATAGTGGAAAC
CGACGCCCCAGCACTCGTCCGAGGGCAAAGGAATAATGGCGCGCCTATATAAACTCATTTACTTATGTAG
GAATAAAGAGTATCATCTTTCAAAGAGCTCGATATCTTAATTAAGAATTCGTAATCATGTCATAGCTGTT
TCCTGTGTGAAAATTCGGCGTTAATTCAGTACATTAAAAACGTCCGCAATGTGTTATTAAGTTGTCTAAG
CGTCAATTTGTTTACACCACAATATATCCTGCCACCAGCCAGCCAACAGCTCCCCGACCGGCAGCTCGGC
ACAAAATCACCACTCGATACAGGCAGCCCATCAGTCCGGGACGGCGTCAGCGGGAGAGCCGTTGTAAGGC
GGCAGACTTTGCTCATGTTACCGATGCTATTCGGAAGAACGGCAACTAAGCTGCCGGGTTTGAAACACGG
ATGATCTCGCGGAGGGTAGCATGTTGATTGTAACGATGACAGAGCGTTGCTGCCTGTGATCACCGCGGTT
TCAAAATCGGCTCCGTCGATACTATGTTATACGCCAACTTTGAAAACAACTTTGAAAAGCTGTTTTCTGG
TATTTAAGGTTTTAGAATGCAAGGAACAGTGAATTGGAGTTCGTCTTGTTATAATTAGCTTCTTGGGGTA
TCTTTAAATACTGTAGAAAAGAGGAAGGAAATAATAAATGGCTAAAGGTGATGCTGCCAACTTACTGATT
TAGTGTATGATGGTGTTTTTGAGGTGCTCCAGTGGCTTCTGTTTCTATCAGCTGTCCCTCCTGTTCAGCT
ACTGACGGGGTGGTGCGTAACGGCAAAAGCACCGCCGGACATCAGCGCTATCTCTGCTCTCACTGCCGTA
AAACATGGCAACTGCAGTTCACTTACACCGCTTCTCAACCCGGTACGCACCAGAAAATCATTGATATGGC
CATGAATGGCGTTGGATGCCGGGCAACAGCCCGCATTATGGGCGTTGGCCTCAACACGATTTTACGTCAC
TTAAAAAACTCAGGCCGCAGTCGGTAACCTCGCGCATACAGCCGGGCAGTGACGTCATCGTCTGCGCGGA
AATGGACGAACAGTGGGGCTATGTCGGGGCTAAATCGCGCCAGCGCTGGCTGTTTTACGCGTATGACAGT
CTCCGGAAGACGGTTGTTGCGCACGTATTCGGTGAACGCACTATGGCGACGCTGGGGCGTCTTATGAGCC
TGCTGTCACCCTTTGACGTGGTGATATGGATGACGGATGGCTGGCCGCTGTATGAATCCCGCCTGAAGGG
AAAGCTGCACGTAATCAGCAAGCGATATACGCAGCGAATTGAGCGGCATAACCTGAATCTGAGGCAGCAC
CTGGCACGGCTGGGACGGAAGTCGCTGTCGTTCTCAAAATCGGTGGAGCTGCATGACAAAGTCATCGGGC
ATTATCTGAACATAAAACACTATCAATAAGTTGGAGTCATTACCATGGCTAAAATGAGAATATCACCGGA
ATTGAAAAAACTGATCGAAAAATACCGCTGCGTAAAAGATACGGAAGGAATGTCTCCTGCTAAGGTATAT
AAGCTGGTGGGAGAAAATGAAAACCTATATTTAAAAATGACGGACAGCCGGTATAAAGGGACCACCTATG
ATGTGGAACGGGAAAAGGACATGATGCTATGGCTGGAAGGAAAGCTGCCTGTTCCAAAGGTCCTGCACTT
TGAACGGCATGATGGCTGGAGCAATCTGCTCATGAGTGAGGCCGATGGCGTCCTTTGCTCGGAAGAGTAT
GAAGATGAACAAAGCCCTGAAAAGATTATCGAGCTGTATGCGGAGTGCATCAGGCTCTTTCACTCCATCG
ACATATCGGATTGTCCCTATACGAATAGCTTAGACAGCCGCTTAGCCGAATTGGATTACTTACTGAATAA
CGATCTGGCCGATGTGGATTGCGAAAACTGGGAAGAAGACACTCCATTTAAAGATCCGCGCGAGCTGTAT
GATTTTTTAAAGACGGAAAAGCCCGAAGAGGAACTTGTCTTTTCCCACGGCGACCTGGGAGACAGCAACA
TCTTTGTGAAAGATGGCAAAGTAAGTGGCTTTATTGATCTTGGGAGAAGCGGCAGGGCGGACAAGTGGTA
TGACATTGCCTTCTGCGTCCGGTCGATCAGGGAGGATATCGGGGAAGAACAGTATGTCGAGCTATTTTTT
GACTTACTGGGGATCAAGCCTGATTGGGAGAAAATAAAATATTATATTTTACTGGATGAATTGTTTTAGT
ACCTAGAATGCATGACCAAAATCCCTTAACGTGAGTTTTCGTTCCACTGAGCGTCAGACCCCGTAGAAAA
GATCAAAGGATCTTC
Features (pLannotate 1.2.2; 15 found; start..end, strand, type, name):
      1..589     +  rep_origin     ori: high-copy-number ColE1/pMB1/pBR322/pUC origin of replication
    775..915     -  misc_feature   bom: basis of mobility region from pBR322
   1017..1056    -  CDS            rop (fragment): Rop protein, which maintains plasmids at low copy number; rop
   1259..1453    -  rep_origin     pVS1 oriV: origin of replication for the Pseudomonas plasmid pVS1 (Heeb et al., 2000)
   1519..2592    -  CDS            pVS1 RepA: replication protein from the Pseudomonas plasmid pVS1 (Heeb et al., 2000)
   3021..3650    -  CDS            pVS1 StaA: stability protein from the Pseudomonas plasmid pVS1 (Heeb et al., 2000)
   4210..4611    -  CDS            Y4CG_SINFN (fragment): Protein inferred from homology: Swiss-Prot protein existence level 3. From Sinorhizobium fredii (strain NBRC 101917 / NGR234).
   4951..4975    -  misc_feature   RB T-DNA repeat: right border repeat from nopaline C58 T-DNA
   5041..5073    -  CDS            lacZα (fragment): LacZα fragment of β-galactosidase; lacZ fragment
   5265..5981    -  CDS            mClover3: mClover3 is a basic (constitutively fluorescent) green/yellow fluorescent protein published in 2016, derived from Aequorea victoria. It is reported to be a rapidly-maturing monomer with high acid sensitivity.
   6000..6494    -  CDS            MYL9: MYL9_HUMAN - Also known as MLC2, MRLC1, MYRL2. Experimental evidence at protein level: Swiss-Prot protein existence level 1. Myosin regulatory subunit that plays an important role in regulation of both smooth muscle and nonmuscle cell contractile activity via its phosphorylation. Implicated in cytokinesis, receptor capping, and cell locomotion (PubMed:11942626, PubMed:2526655). In myoblasts, may regulate PIEZO1-dependent cortical actomyosin assembly involved in myotube formation (By similarity). From Homo sapiens (Human).
   7064..8085    +  CDS            HygR (fragment): aminoglycoside phosphotransferase from E. coli; aph(4)-Ia; confers resistance to hygromycin
   8270..8294    -  misc_feature   LB T-DNA repeat: left border repeat from nopaline C58 T-DNA
   8727..9494    +  mobile_element IS1: prokaryotic transposable element IS1
   9495..10289   +  CDS            KanR: aminoglycoside phosphotransferase; aphA-3; confers resistance to kanamycin
