[The description below was written by a language model from this plasmid's Addgene catalogue record and pLannotate feature annotations shown in this document.]
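Description:
pEM110 is an Agrobacterium binary plasmid built on the pCAMBIA1300 backbone for T-DNA-mediated transformation. The associated study concerns cellularization in chytrid fungi, and the "Spun" prefix in the insert name suggests the parts come from Spizellomyces punctatus, although the record does not name the species. The plasmid replicates to high copy number in E. coli through a ColE1/pUC-type origin, with the bom mobilization region nearby. In Agrobacterium it is maintained by the pVS1 oriV together with the RepA replication and StaA stability proteins. Bacterial selection is by kanamycin (aphA-3). The sequenced record also shows an IS1 mobile element directly upstream of the KanR gene, which is not mentioned in the catalogue fields and may be an insertion picked up during propagation.

Between the nopaline-type left and right T-DNA border repeats lies a roughly 3 kb synthesized insert with two divergently oriented cassettes. In one, a histone H2B promoter drives a hygromycin resistance gene that is preceded by P2A and T2A self-cleaving peptide sequences and followed by a synthetic terminator, giving selection of transformants. In the other, a histone H2A promoter drives the myosin regulatory light chain (MRLC) fused at its C-terminus to the green-yellow fluorescent protein mClover3, ending with the native MRLC terminator. The annotation software labels this coding sequence as human MYL9, but that appears to reflect homology rather than origin. The purpose line also lists a FLAG tag after mClover3, which is not separately annotated in the feature table. The construct is suited to live imaging of myosin II localization, for example when studying actomyosin behaviour during cellularization.
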