Addgene plasmid #250586: pEM110
Purpose: H2Apr-MRLC-mClover3-FLAG-MRLCter
Depositing lab: Lillian Fritz-Laylin. Depositing organization: University of Massachusetts, Amherst. Publication: Cellularization in chytrid fungi uses distinct mechanisms from conventional cytokinesis and cellularization in animals and yeast. Medina EM, Elting MW, Fritz-Laylin L. Curr Biol. 2026 Jan 19;36(2):338-354.e5. doi: 10.1016/j.cub.2025.11.048. Epub 2025 Dec 15. PubMed 41401808.
Backbone
  Vector backbone: pCAMBIA1300
  Vector type: Agrobacterium binary plasmid
  Selectable markers: Hygromycin
Growth in bacteria
  Bacterial resistance: Kanamycin, 50 μg/mL
  Growth temperature: 37°C
  Growth strain: DH5alpha
  Copy number: High Copy
Gene/Insert
  Gene/Insert name: H2Bpr-P2A-T2A-HygR-Synther8:H2Apr-SpunMLRC-mClover3-SpunMLRCter
  Insert size (bp): 3063
  Tag / fusion protein: mClover3
Resource information
  A portion of this plasmid was derived from a plasmid made by: Gene Synthesis
Terms and licenses: Academic/Nonprofit Terms; Industry Terms: Not Available to Industry
Depositor comments: Please visit https://doi.org/10.1101/2025.01.30.635136 for bioRxiv preprint.
How to cite: pEM110 was a gift from Lillian Fritz-Laylin (Addgene plasmid # 250586 ; http://n2t.net/addgene:250586 ; RRID:Addgene_250586)
